Addgene plasmid #89699: pITRSF4
Purpose: For production of GFP with "GLP" N-tag and "TRNGL" for C-tag for cyclisation control.
Depositing lab: Hideo Iwai. Depositing organization: University of Helsinki, Institute of Biotechnology. Publication: Segmental isotopic labeling of a single-domain globular protein without any refolding step by an asparaginyl endopeptidase. Mikula KM, Tascon I, Tommila JJ, Iwai H. FEBS Lett. 2017 Mar 30. doi: 10.1002/1873-3468.12640. PubMed 28369872.
Backbone
  Vector backbone: pRSF-1b
  Backbone manufacturer: Novagen
  Backbone size w/o insert (bp): 3669
  Modifications to backbone: NcoI to NdeI mutation
  Vector type: Bacterial Expression
Growth in bacteria
  Bacterial resistance: Kanamycin, 50 μg/mL
  Growth temperature: 37°C
  Growth strain: DH5alpha
  Copy number: High Copy
Gene/Insert
  Gene/Insert name: SMT3_GLP_H6_GFP_TRNGL
  Insert size (bp): 1038
  Promoter: T7
  Tag / fusion protein: SMT3 (N terminal on insert)
  Cloning method: Restriction Enzyme; 5′ cloning site NdeI (not destroyed); 3′ cloning site HindIII (not destroyed)
  Sequencing primers: 5′ T7; 3′ T7term
Terms and licenses: Academic/Nonprofit Terms; Industry Terms: Not Available to Industry
How to cite: pITRSF4 was a gift from Hideo Iwai (Addgene plasmid # 89699 ; http://n2t.net/addgene:89699 ; RRID:Addgene_89699)
