[The description below was written by a language model from this plasmid's Addgene catalogue record and pLannotate feature annotations shown in this document.]
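Description:
pITRSF4 is a bacterial expression plasmid built on the Novagen pRSF-1b backbone, in which the NcoI cloning site was changed to NdeI. It replicates in E. coli from the RSF1030 origin, which is compatible with plasmids carrying other common origins, and is selected with kanamycin through an aph(3')-Ia resistance gene. The sequenced record is about 4.6 kb. Expression is controlled by a T7 promoter followed by a lac operator and the T7 gene 10 ribosome binding site, with a T7 terminator downstream. A plasmid-borne lacI gene under its own promoter supplies repressor, so transcription requires a host providing T7 RNA polymerase and is induced with IPTG.

The roughly 1 kb insert, cloned between NdeI and HindIII, encodes a fusion named SMT3_GLP_H6_GFP_TRNGL. It starts with yeast SMT3 (SUMO), a cleavable ubiquitin-like tag. By the insert name, this is followed by a short "GLP" sequence, a hexahistidine tag, a GFP of the EGFP family and a C-terminal "TRNGL" sequence. Removing the SUMO moiety would be expected to expose the GLP residues at the new N-terminus, although the record does not spell this out. The stated purpose is to produce GFP carrying these N- and C-terminal tags as a cyclisation control, and the associated work concerns protein ligation by an asparaginyl endopeptidase. The two tags presumably act as that enzyme's nucleophile and recognition sequences.

The S-tag and SET1 fragments annotated downstream of GFP, and the short TcR and AmpR promoter fragments elsewhere, appear to be backbone remnants or spurious matches. They are not described as functional parts of the product.
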