Features (pLannotate 1.2.2; 17 found; start..end, strand, type, name):
      1..19      +  promoter       T7 promoter: promoter for bacteriophage T7 RNA polymerase
     20..44      +  protein_bind   lac operator: The lac repressor binds to the lac operator to inhibit transcription in E. coli. This inhibition can be relieved by adding lactose or isopropyl-β-D-thiogalactopyranoside (IPTG). lac repressor encoded by lacI
     59..81      +  RBS            RBS: efficient ribosome binding site from bacteriophage T7 gene 10 (Olins and Rangwala, 1989)
     94..381     +  CDS            SUMO: cleavable ubiquitin-like protein tag; S. cerevisiae SMT3 (truncated)
    415..1095    +  CDS            (3-F)Tyr-EGFP: (3-F)Tyr-EGFP is a basic (constitutively fluorescent) green fluorescent protein published in 2004, derived from Aequorea victoria.
   1154..1195    +  CDS            S-Tag (fragment): affinity and epitope tag derived from pancreatic ribonuclease A
   1225..1242    +  CDS            SET1 (fragment): solubility-enhancement tag derived from T7 phage gene 10B
   1250..1297    +  terminator     T7 terminator: transcription terminator for bacteriophage T7 RNA polymerase
   1461..1518    +  promoter       AmpR promoter (fragment): bla
   1527..2342    -  CDS            KanR: aminoglycoside phosphotransferase; aph(3')-Ia; confers resistance to kanamycin in bacteria or G418 (Geneticin®) in eukaryotes
   2343..2434    -  promoter       AmpR promoter: bla
   2450..3199    -  rep_origin     RSF ori: Plasmids containing the RSF 1030 origin of replication can be propagated in E. coli cells that contain additional plasmids with compatible origins.
   3282..3346    -  CDS            TcR (fragment): tetracycline efflux protein; tet; confers resistance to tetracycline
   3361..3382    -  protein_bind   CAP binding site: CAP binding activates transcription in the presence of cAMP. E. coli catabolite activator protein
   3395..4477    -  CDS            lacI: lac repressor; lacI; The lac repressor binds to the lac operator to inhibit transcription in E. coli. This inhibition can be relieved by adding lactose or isopropyl-β-D-thiogalactopyranoside (IPTG).
   4478..4555    -  promoter       lacI promoter: lacI
   4563..4598    -  CDS            TcR (fragment): tetracycline efflux protein; tet; confers resistance to tetracycline
>Addgene plasmid #89699 | pITRSF4 | addgene full sequence | sequence record 180024 | Addgene NGS Result
TAATACGACTCACTATAGGGGAATTGTGAGCGGATAACAATTCCCCTGTAGAAATAATTTTGTTTAACTT
TAATAAGGAGATATCATATGGGCGACTCAGAAGTCAATCAAGAAGCTAAGCCAGAGGTCAAGCCAGAAGT
CAAGCCTGAGACTCACATCAATTTAAAGGTGTCCGATGGATCTTCAGAAATCTTCTTTAAGATCAAAAAG
ACCACTCCTTTAAGAAGGCTGATGGAAGCGTTCGCTAAAAGACAGGGTAAGGAAATGGACTCCTTAAGAT
TCTTGTACGACGGTATTAGAATTCAAGCTGATCAGACCCCTGAAGATTTGGACATGGAGGATAACGATAT
TATTGAGACTCACAGAGAACAGATTGGTGGTGGATTACCACATCATCACCACCATCACTCTAGAAAAGGA
GAAGAACTCTTCACTGGAGTTGTCCCAATTCTTGTTGAATTAGATGGTGATGTTAATGGGCACAAATTTT
CTGTCAGTGGAGAGGGTGAAGGTGATGCTACATACGGAAAACTCACCCTTAAATTTATTTGCACTACTGG
AAAACTACCTGTTCCTTGGCCAACACTTGTCACTACTCTGACCTATGGTGTTCAATGCTTTTCCCGTTAT
CCGGATCACATGAAACGGCATGACTTTTTCAAGAGTGCCATGCCCGAAGGTTATGTACAGGAACGCACTA
TATCTTTCAAAGATGACGGGAACTACAAGACGCGTGCTGAAGTCAAGTTTGAAGGTGATACCCTTGTTAA
TCGTATCGAGTTAAAGGGTATTGATTTTAAAGAAGATGGAAACATTCTCGGACACAAACTCGAGTACAAC
TATAACTCACACAATGTATACATCACGGCAGACAAACAAAAGAATGGAATCAAAGCTAACTTCAAAATTC
GCCACAACATTGAAGATGGTTCCGTTCAACTAGCAGACCATTATCAACAAAATACTCCAATTGGCGATGG
CCCTGTCCTTTTACCAGACAACCATTACCTGTCGACACAATCTGCCCTTTCGAAAGATCCCAACGAAAAG
CGTGACCACATGGTCCTTCTTGAGTTTGTAACTGCTGCTGGGTTGGTGCCACGCGGTAGTACCCGAAATG
GACTGTAAGCTTGCGGCCGCACTCGAGTCTGGTAAAGAAACCGCTGCTGCGAAATTTGAACGCCAGCACA
TGGACTCGTCTACTAGCGCAGCTTAATTAACCTAGGCTGCTGCCACCGCTGAGCAATAACTAGCATAACC
CCTTGGGGCCTCTAAACGGGTCTTGAGGGGTTTTTTGCTGAAACCTCAGGCATTTGAGAAGCACACGGTC
ACACTGCTTCCGGTAGTCAATAAACCGGTAAACCAGCAATAGACATAAGCGGCTATTTAACGACCCTGCC
CTGAACCGACGACAAGCTGACGACCGGGTCTCCGCAAGTGGCACTTTTCGGGGAAATGTGCGCGGAACCC
CTATTTGTTTATTTTTCTAAATACATTCAAATATGTATCCGCTCATGAATTAATTCTTAGAAAAACTCAT
CGAGCATCAAATGAAACTGCAATTTATTCATATCAGGATTATCAATACCATATTTTTGAAAAAGCCGTTT
CTGTAATGAAGGAGAAAACTCACCGAGGCAGTTCCATAGGATGGCAAGATCCTGGTATCGGTCTGCGATT
CCGACTCGTCCAACATCAATACAACCTATTAATTTCCCCTCGTCAAAAATAAGGTTATCAAGTGAGAAAT
CACCATGAGTGACGACTGAATCCGGTGAGAATGGCAAAAGTTTATGCATTTCTTTCCAGACTTGTTCAAC
AGGCCAGCCATTACGCTCGTCATCAAAATCACTCGCATCAACCAAACCGTTATTCATTCGTGATTGCGCC
TGAGCGAGACGAAATACGCGGTCGCTGTTAAAAGGACAATTACAAACAGGAATCGAATGCAACCGGCGCA
GGAACACTGCCAGCGCATCAACAATATTTTCACCTGAATCAGGATATTCTTCTAATACCTGGAATGCTGT
TTTCCCGGGGATCGCAGTGGTGAGTAACCATGCATCATCAGGAGTACGGATAAAATGCTTGATGGTCGGA
AGAGGCATAAATTCCGTCAGCCAGTTTAGTCTGACCATCTCATCTGTAACATCATTGGCAACGCTACCTT
TGCCATGTTTCAGAAACAACTCTGGCGCATCGGGCTTCCCATACAATCGATAGATTGTCGCACCTGATTG
CCCGACATTATCGCGAGCCCATTTATACCCATATAAATCAGCATCCATGTTGGAATTTAATCGCGGCCTA
GAGCAAGACGTTTCCCGTTGAATATGGCTCATACTCTTCCTTTTTCAATATTATTGAAGCATTTATCAGG
GTTATTGTCTCATGAGCGGATACATATTTGAATGTATTTAGAAAAATAAACAAATAGGCATGCAGCGCTC
TTCCGCTTCCTCGCTCACTGACTCGCTACGCTCGGTCGTTCGACTGCGGCGAGCGGTGTCAGCTCACTCA
AAAGCGGTAATACGGTTATCCACAGAATCAGGGGATAAAGCCGGAAAGAACATGTGAGCAAAAAGCAAAG
CACCGGAAGAAGCCAACGCCGCAGGCGTTTTTCCATAGGCTCCGCCCCCCTGACGAGCATCACAAAAATC
GACGCTCAAGCCAGAGGTGGCGAAACCCGACAGGACTATAAAGATACCAGGCGTTTCCCCCTGGAAGCTC
CCTCGTGCGCTCTCCTGTTCCGACCCTGCCGCTTACCGGATACCTGTCCGCCTTTCTCCCTTCGGGAAGC
GTGGCGCTTTCTCATAGCTCACGCTGTTGGTATCTCAGTTCGGTGTAGGTCGTTCGCTCCAAGCTGGGCT
GTGTGCACGAACCCCCCGTTCAGCCCGACCGCTGCGCCTTATCCGGTAACTATCGTCTTGAGTCCAACCC
GGTAAGACACGACTTATCGCCACTGGCAGCAGCCATTGGTAACTGATTTAGAGGACTTTGTCTTGAAGTT
ATGCACCTGTTAAGGCTAAACTGAAAGAACAGATTTTGGTGAGTGCGGTCCTCCAACCCACTTACCTTGG
TTCAAAGAGTTGGTAGCTCAGCGAACCTTGAGAAAACCACCGTTGGTAGCGGTGGTTTTTCTTTATTTAT
GAGATGATGAATCAATCGGTCTATCAAGTCAACGAACAGCTATTCCGTTACTCTAGATTTCAGTGCAATT
TATCTCTTCAAATGTAGCACCTGAAGTCAGCCCCATACGATATAAGTTGTAATTCTCATGTTAGTCATGC
CCCGCGCCCACCGGAAGGAGCTGACTGGGTTGAAGGCTCTCAAGGGCATCGGTCGAGATCCCGGTGCCTA
ATGAGTGAGCTAACTTACATTAATTGCGTTGCGCTCACTGCCCGCTTTCCAGTCGGGAAACCTGTCGTGC
CAGCTGCATTAATGAATCGGCCAACGCGCGGGGAGAGGCGGTTTGCGTATTGGGCGCCAGGGTGGTTTTT
CTTTTCACCAGTGAGACGGGCAACAGCTGATTGCCCTTCACCGCCTGGCCCTGAGAGAGTTGCAGCAAGC
GGTCCACGCTGGTTTGCCCCAGCAGGCGAAAATCCTGTTTGATGGTGGTTAACGGCGGGATATAACATGA
GCTGTCTTCGGTATCGTCGTATCCCACTACCGAGATGTCCGCACCAACGCGCAGCCCGGACTCGGTAATG
GCGCGCATTGCGCCCAGCGCCATCTGATCGTTGGCAACCAGCATCGCAGTGGGAACGATGCCCTCATTCA
GCATTTGCATGGTTTGTTGAAAACCGGACATGGCACTCCAGTCGCCTTCCCGTTCCGCTATCGGCTGAAT
TTGATTGCGAGTGAGATATTTATGCCAGCCAGCCAGACGCAGACGCGCCGAGACAGAACTTAATGGGCCC
GCTAACAGCGCGATTTGCTGGTGACCCAATGCGACCAGATGCTCCACGCCCAGTCGCGTACCGTCTTCAT
GGGAGAAAATAATACTGTTGATGGGTGTCTGGTCAGAGACATCAAGAAATAACGCCGGAACATTAGTGCA
GGCAGCTTCCACAGCAATGGCATCCTGGTCATCCAGCGGATAGTTAATGATCAGCCCACTGACGCGTTGC
GCGAGAAGATTGTGCACCGCCGCTTTACAGGCTTCGACGCCGCTTCGTTCTACCATCGACACCACCACGC
TGGCACCCAGTTGATCGGCGCGAGATTTAATCGCCGCGACAATTTGCGACGGCGCGTGCAGGGCCAGACT
GGAGGTGGCAACGCCAATCAGCAACGACTGTTTGCCCGCCAGTTGTTGTGCCACGCGGTTGGGAATGTAA
TTCAGCTCCGCCATCGCCGCTTCCACTTTTTCCCGCGTTTTCGCAGAAACGTGGCTGGCCTGGTTCACCA
CGCGGGAAACGGTCTGATAAGAGACACCGGCATACTCTGCGACATCGTATAACGTTACTGGTTTCACATT
CACCACCCTGAATTGACTCTCTTCCGGGCGCTATCATGCCATACCGCGAAAGGTTTTGCGCCATTCGATG
GTGTCCGGGATCTCGACGCTCTCCCTTATGCGACTCCTGCATTAGGAAAT
